>Addgene plasmid #74218 | pLenti puro HA-Ubiquitin | addgene full sequence | sequence record 148715 | Addgene NGS
CATGATTACGCCAAGCTTGCATGCCTGCAGCATGATTACGCCAAGCGCGCAATTAACCCTCACTAAAGGG
AACAAAAGCTGGAGCTGCAAGCTTAATGTAGTCTTATGCAATACTCTTGTAGTCTTGCAACATGGTAACG
ATGAGTTAGCAACATGCCTTACAAGGAGAGAAAAAGCACCGTGCATGCCGATTGGTGGAAGTAAGGTGGT
ACGATCGTGCCTTATTAGGAAGGCAACAGACGGGTCTGACATGGATTGGACGAACCACTGAATTGCCGCA
TTGCAGAGATATTGTATTTAAGTGCCTAGCTCGATACATAAACGGGTCTCTCTGGTTAGACCAGATCTGA
GCCTGGGAGCTCTCTGGCTAACTAGGGAACCCACTGCTTAAGCCTCAATAAAGCTTGCCTTGAGTGCTTC
AAGTAGTGTGTGCCCGTCTGTTGTGTGACTCTGGTAACTAGAGATCCCTCAGACCCTTTTAGTCAGTGTG
GAAAATCTCTAGCAGTGGCGCCCGAACAGGGACTTGAAAGCGAAAGGGAAACCAGAGGAGCTCTCTCGAC
GCAGGACTCGGCTTGCTGAAGCGCGCACGGCAAGAGGCGAGGGGCGGCGACTGGTGAGTACGCCAAAAAT
TTTGACTAGCGGAGGCTAGAAGGAGAGAGATGGGTGCGAGAGCGTCAGTATTAAGCGGGGGAGAATTAGA
TCGCGATGGGAAAAAATTCGGTTAAGGCCAGGGGGAAAGAAAAAATATAAATTAAAACATATAGTATGGG
CAAGCAGGGAGCTAGAACGATTCGCAGTTAATCCTGGCCTGTTAGAAACATCAGAAGGCTGTAGACAAAT
ACTGGGACAGCTACAACCATCCCTTCAGACAGGATCAGAAGAACTTAGATCATTATATAATACAGTAGCA
ACCCTCTATTGTGTGCATCAAAGGATAGAGATAAAAGACACCAAGGAAGCTTTAGACAAGATAGAGGAAG
AGCAAAACAAAAGTAAGACCACCGCACAGCAAGCGGCCGCTGATCTTCAGACCTGGAGGAGGAGATATGA
GGGACAATTGGAGAAGTGAATTATATAAATATAAAGTAGTAAAAATTGAACCATTAGGAGTAGCACCCAC
CAAGGCAAAGAGAAGAGTGGTGCAGAGAGAAAAAAGAGCAGTGGGAATAGGAGCTTTGTTCCTTGGGTTC
TTGGGAGCAGCAGGAAGCACTATGGGCGCAGCGTCAATGACGCTGACGGTACAGGCCAGACAATTATTGT
CTGGTATAGTGCAGCAGCAGAACAATTTGCTGAGGGCTATTGAGGCGCAACAGCATCTGTTGCAACTCAC
AGTCTGGGGCATCAAGCAGCTCCAGGCAAGAATCCTGGCTGTGGAAAGATACCTAAAGGATCAACAGCTC
CTGGGGATTTGGGGTTGCTCTGGAAAACTCATTTGCACCACTGCTGTGCCTTGGAATGCTAGTTGGAGTA
ATAAATCTCTGGAACAGATTTGGAATCACACGACCTGGATGGAGTGGGACAGAGAAATTAACAATTACAC
AAGCTTAATACACTCCTTAATTGAAGAATCGCAAAACCAGCAAGAAAAGAATGAACAAGAATTATTGGAA
TTAGATAAATGGGCAAGTTTGTGGAATTGGTTTAACATAACAAATTGGCTGTGGTATATAAAATTATTCA
TAATGATAGTAGGAGGCTTGGTAGGTTTAAGAATAGTTTTTGCTGTACTTTCTATAGTGAATAGAGTTAG
GCAGGGATATTCACCATTATCGTTTCAGACCCACCTCCCAACCCCGAGGGGACCCGACAGGCCCGAAGGA
ATAGAAGAAGAAGGTGGAGAGAGAGACAGAGACAGATCCATTCGATTAGTGAACGGATCTCGACGGTATC
GATCACGAGACTAGCCTCGAGCGGCCGCCCCCTTCACCGAGGGCCTATTTCCCATGATTCCTTCATATTT
GCATATACGATACAAGGCTGTTAGAGAGATAATTGGAATTAATTTGACTGTAAACACAAAGATATTAGTA
CAAAATACGTGACGTAGAAAGTAATAATTTCTTGGGTAGTTTGCAGTTTTAAAATTATGTTTTAAAATGG
ACTATCATATGCCAAGTACGCCCCCTATTGACGTCAATGACGGTAAATGGCCCGCCTGGCATTATGCCCA
GTACATGACCTTATGGGACTTTCCTACTTGGCAGTACATCTACGTATTAGTCATCGCTATTACCATGGTG
ATGCGGTTTTGGCAGTACATCAATGGGCGTGGATAGCGGTTTGACTCACGGGGATTTCCAAGTCTCCACC
CCATTGACGTCAATGGGAGTTTGTTTTGGCACCAAAATCAACGGGACTTTCCAAAATGTCGTAACAACTC
CGCCCCATTGACGCAAATGGGCGGTAGGCGTGTACGGTGGGAGGTCTATATAAGCAGAGCTGGTTTAGTG
AACCGTCAGATCCGCTAGCGCTACCGGTCGCCACCATGTACCCATACGATGTTCCGGATTACGCTAGCGG
ATCCATGCAGATCTTCGTGAAAACCCTTACCGGCAAGACCATCACCCTTGAGGTGGAGCCCAGTGACACC
ATCGAAAATGTGAAGGCCAAGATCCAGGATAAGGAAGGCATTCCCCCCGACCAGCAGAGGCTCATCTTTG
CAGGCAAGCAGCTGGAAGATGGCCGTACTCTTTCTGACTACAACATCCAGAAGGAGTCGACCCTGCACCT
GGTCCTGCGTCTGAGAGGTGGTTATTAGCCGGACTCAGATCTCGAGCTCAAGCTTCTCTAGAGAATTCTC
GACCTCGAGACAAATGGCAGTATTCATCCACAATTTTAAAAGAAAAGGGGGGATTGGGGGGTACAGTGCA
GGGGAAAGAATAGTAGACATAATAGCAACAGACATACAAACTAAAGAATTACAAAAACAAATTACAAAAA
TTCAAAATTTTCGGGTTTATTACAGGGACAGCAGAGATCCACTTTGGCCGCGGCTCGAGGGGGTTGGGGT
TGCGCCTTTTCCAAGGCAGCCCTGGGTTTGCGCAGGGACGCGGCTGCTCTGGGCGTGGTTCCGGGAAACG
CAGCGGCGCCGACCCTGGGTCTCGCACATTCTTCACGTCCGTTCGCAGCGTCACCCGGATCTTCGCCGCT
ACCCTTGTGGGCCCCCCGGCGACGCTTCCTGCTCCGCCCCTAAGTCGGGAAGGTTCCTTGCGGTTCGCGG
CGTGCCGGACGTGACAAACGGAAGCCGCACGTCTCACTAGTACCCTCGCAGACGGACAGCGCCAGGGAGC
AATGGCAGCGCGCCGACCGCGATGGGCTGTGGCCAATAGCGGCTGCTCAGCAGGGCGCGCCGAGAGCAGC
GGCCGGGAAGGGGCGGTGCGGGAGGCGGGGTGTGGGGCGGTAGTGTGGGCCCTGTTCCTGCCCGCGCGGT
GTTCCGCATTCTGCAAGCCTCCGGAGCGCACGTCGGCAGTCGGCTCCCTCGTTGACCGAATCACCGACCT
CTCTCCCCAGGGGGATCCACCGGAGCTTACCATGACCGAGTACAAGCCCACGGTGCGCCTCGCCACCCGC
GACGACGTCCCCAGGGCCGTACGCACCCTCGCCGCCGCGTTCGCCGACTACCCCGCCACGCGCCACACCG
TCGATCCGGACCGCCACATCGAGCGGGTCACCGAGCTGCAAGAACTCTTCCTCACGCGCGTCGGGCTCGA
CATCGGCAAGGTGTGGGTCGCGGACGACGGCGCCGCGGTGGCGGTCTGGACCACGCCGGAGAGCGTCGAA
GCGGGGGCGGTGTTCGCCGAGATCGGCCCGCGCATGGCCGAGTTGAGCGGTTCCCGGCTGGCCGCGCAGC
AACAGATGGAAGGCCTCCTGGCGCCGCACCGGCCCAAGGAGCCCGCGTGGTTCCTGGCCACCGTCGGCGT
CTCGCCCGACCACCAGGGCAAGGGTCTGGGCAGCGCCGTCGTGCTCCCCGGAGTGGAGGCGGCCGAGCGC
GCCGGGGTGCCCGCCTTCCTGGAGACCTCCGCGCCCCGCAACCTCCCCTTCTACGAGCGGCTCGGCTTCA
CCGTCACCGCCGACGTCGAGGTGCCCGAAGGACCGCGCACCTGGTGCATGACCCGCAAGCCCGGTGCCTG
ACGCCCGCCCCACGACCCGCAGCGCCCGACCGAAAGGAGCGCACGACCCCATGCATCGGTACCTTTAAGA
CCAATGACTTACAAGGCAGCTGTAGATCTTAGCCACTTTTTAAAAGAAAAGGGGGGACTGGAAGGGCTAA
TTCACTCCCAACGAAGACAAGATCTGCTTTTTGCTTGTACTGGGTCTCTCTGGTTAGACCAGATCTGAGC
CTGGGAGCTCTCTGGCTAACTAGGGAACCCACTGCTTAAGCCTCAATAAAGCTTGCCTTGAGTGCTTCAA
GTAGTGTGTGCCCGTCTGTTGTGTGACTCTGGTAACTAGAGATCCCTCAGACCCTTTTAGTCAGTGTGGA
AAATCTCTAGCAGTAGTAGTTCATGTCATCTTATTATTCAGTATTTATAACTTGCAAAGAAATGAATATC
AGAGAGTGAGAGGAACTTGTTTATTGCAGCTTATAATGGTTACAAATAAAGCAATAGCATCACAAATTTC
ACAAATAAAGCATTTTTTTCACTGCATTCTAGTTGTGGTTTGTCCAAACTCATCAATGTATCTTATCATG
TCTGGCTCTAGCTATCCCGCCCCTAACTCCGCCCATCCCGCCCCTAACTCCGCCCAGTTCCGCCCATTCT
CCGCCCCATGGCTGACTAATTTTTTTTATTTATGCAGAGGCCGAGGCCGCCTCGGCCTCTGAGCTATTCC
AGAAGTAGTGAGGAGGCTTTTTTGGAGGCCTAGGGACGTACCCAATTCGCCCTATAGTGAGTCGTATTAC
GCGCGCTCCCCGGGTACCGAGCTCGAATTCACTGGCCGTCGTTTTACAACGTCGTGACTGGGAAAACCCT
GGCGTTACCCAACTTAATCGCCTTGCAGCACATCCCCCTTTCGCCAGCTGGCGTAATAGCGAAGAGGCCC
GCACCGATCGCCCTTCCCAACAGTTGCGCAGCCTGAATGGCGAATGGCGCCTGATGCGGTATTTTCTCCT
TACGCATCTGTGCGGTATTTCACACCGCATATGGTGCACTCTCAGTACAATCTGCTCTGATGCCGCATAG
TTAAGCCAGCCCCGACACCCGCCAACACCCGCTGACGCGCCCTGACGGGCTTGTCTGCTCCCGGCATCCG
CTTACAGACAAGCTGTGACCGTCTCCGGGAGCTGCATGTGTCAGAGGTTTTCACCGTCATCACCGAAACG
CGCGAGACGAAAGGGCCTCGTGATACGCCTATTTTTATAGGTTAATGTCATGATAATAATGGTTTCTTAG
ACGTCAGGTGGCACTTTTCGGGGAAATGTGCGCGGAACCCCTATTTGTTTATTTTTCTAAATACATTCAA
ATATGTATCCGCTCATGAGACAATAACCCTGATAAATGCTTCAATAATATTGAAAAAGGAAGAGTATGAG
TATTCAACATTTCCGTGTCGCCCTTATTCCCTTTTTTGCGGCATTTTGCCTTCCTGTTTTTGCTCACCCA
GAAACGCTGGTGAAAGTAAAAGATGCTGAAGATCAGTTGGGTGCACGAGTGGGTTACATCGAACTGGATC
TCAACAGCGGTAAGATCCTTGAGAGTTTTCGCCCCGAAGAACGTTTTCCAATGATGAGCACTTTTAAAGT
TCTGCTATGTGGCGCGGTATTATCCCGTATTGACGCCGGGCAAGAGCAACTCGGTCGCCGCATACACTAT
TCTCAGAATGACTTGGTTGAGTACTCACCAGTCACAGAAAAGCATCTTACGGATGGCATGACAGTAAGAG
AATTATGCAGTGCTGCCATAACCATGAGTGATAACACTGCGGCCAACTTACTTCTGACAACGATCGGAGG
ACCGAAGGAGCTAACCGCTTTTTTGCACAACATGGGGGATCATGTAACTCGCCTTGATCGTTGGGAACCG
GAGCTGAATGAAGCCATACCAAACGACGAGCGTGACACCACGATGCCTGTAGCAATGGCAACAACGTTGC
GCAAACTATTAACTGGCGAACTACTTACTCTAGCTTCCCGGCAACAATTAATAGACTGGATGGAGGCGGA
TAAAGTTGCAGGACCACTTCTGCGCTCGGCCCTTCCGGCTGGCTGGTTTATTGCTGATAAATCTGGAGCC
GGTGAGCGTGGGTCTCGCGGTATCATTGCAGCACTGGGGCCAGATGGTAAGCCCTCCCGTATCGTAGTTA
TCTACACGACGGGGAGTCAGGCAACTATGGATGAACGAAATAGACAGATCGCTGAGATAGGTGCCTCACT
GATTAAGCATTGGTAACTGTCAGACCAAGTTTACTCATATATACTTTAGATTGATTTAAAACTTCATTTT
TAATTTAAAAGGATCTAGGTGAAGATCCTTTTTGATAATCTCATGACCAAAATCCCTTAACGTGAGTTTT
CGTTCCACTGAGCGTCAGACCCCGTAGAAAAGATCAAAGGATCTTCTTGAGATCCTTTTTTTCTGCGCGT
AATCTGCTGCTTGCAAACAAAAAAACCACCGCTACCAGCGGTGGTTTGTTTGCCGGATCAAGAGCTACCA
ACTCTTTTTCCGAAGGTAACTGGCTTCAGCAGAGCGCAGATACCAAATACTGTTCTTCTAGTGTAGCCGT
AGTTAGGCCACCACTTCAAGAACTCTGTAGCACCGCCTACATACCTCGCTCTGCTAATCCTGTTACCAGT
GGCTGCTGCCAGTGGCGATAAGTCGTGTCTTACCGGGTTGGACTCAAGACGATAGTTACCGGATAAGGCG
CAGCGGTCGGGCTGAACGGGGGGTTCGTGCACACAGCCCAGCTTGGAGCGAACGACCTACACCGAACTGA
GATACCTACAGCGTGAGCTATGAGAAAGCGCCACGCTTCCCGAAGGGAGAAAGGCGGACAGGTATCCGGT
AAGCGGCAGGGTCGGAACAGGAGAGCGCACGAGGGAGCTTCCAGGGGGAAACGCCTGGTATCTTTATAGT
CCTGTCGGGTTTCGCCACCTCTGACTTGAGCGTCGATTTTTGTGATGCTCGTCAGGGGGGCGGAGCCTAT
GGAAAAACGCCAGCAACGCGGCCTTTTTACGGTTCCTGGCCTTTTGCTGGCCTTTTGCTCACATGTTCTT
TCCTGCGTTATCCCCTGATTCTGTGGATAACCGTATTACCGCCTTTGAGTGAGCTGATACCGCTCGCCGC
AGCCGAACGACCGAGCGCAGCGAGTCAGTGAGCGAGGAAGCGGAAGAGCGCCCAATACGCAAACCGCCTC
TCCCCGCGCGTTGGCCGATTCATTAATGCAGCTGGCACGACAGGTTTCCCGACTGGAAAGCGGGCAGTGA
GCGCAACGCAATTAATGTGAGTTAGCTCACTCATTAGGCACCCCAGGCTTTACACTTTATGCTTCCGGCT
CGTATGTTGTGTGGAATTGTGAGCGGATAACAATTTCACACAGGAAACAGCTATGAC
Features (pLannotate 1.2.2; 33 found; start..end, strand, type, name):
     13..30      -  misc_feature   MCS (fragment): pUC18/19 multiple cloning site
     51..69      +  promoter       T3 promoter: promoter for bacteriophage T3 RNA polymerase
     97..323     +  promoter       RSV promoter: Rous sarcoma virus enhancer/promoter
    324..504     +  LTR            5' LTR (truncated): truncated 5' long terminal repeat (LTR) from HIV-1
    551..676     +  misc_feature   HIV-1 Ψ: packaging signal of human immunodeficiency virus type 1
    660..1023    +  CDS            HIV-1 gag (fragment): gag protein from human immunodeficiency virus 1; gag
   1169..1402    +  misc_feature   RRE: The Rev response element (RRE) of HIV-1 allows for Rev-dependent mRNA export from the nucleus to the cytoplasm.
   1779..1879    +  CDS            Rev (fragment): human immunodeficiency virus 1 (HIV-1) Rev protein; rev; enhances nuclear export of unspliced and incompletely spliced viral mRNAs
   1929..2112    +  promoter       U6 promoter (fragment): RNA polymerase III promoter for human U6 snRNA
   2103..2237    +  enhancer       CMV enhancer (fragment): human cytomegalovirus immediate early enhancer; contains an 18-bp deletion relative to the standard CMV enhancer
   2238..2441    +  promoter       CMV promoter: human cytomegalovirus (CMV) immediate early promoter
   2489..2515    +  CDS            3xHA (fragment): three tandem HA epitope tags
   2525..2752    +  CDS            ubiquitin: human ubiquitin B; Homo sapiens UBB
   2759..2786    +  misc_feature   MCS (fragment): multiple cloning site
   2834..2951    +  misc_feature   cPPT/CTS: central polypurine tract and central termination sequence of HIV-1
   3000..3510    +  promoter       hPGK promoter: human phosphoglycerate kinase 1 promoter
   3532..4131    +  CDS            PuroR: puromycin N-acetyltransferase; pac from Streptomyces alboniger; confers resistance to puromycin
   4174..4257    +  CDS            nef (fragment): NEF_HV1Z2 - Experimental evidence at protein level: Swiss-Prot protein existence level 1. Extracellular Nef protein targets CD4(+) T-lymphocytes for apoptosis by interacting with CXCR4 surface receptors. From Human immunodeficiency virus type 1 group M subtype D (isolate Z2/CDC-Z34) (HIV-1).
   4259..4492    +  LTR            3' LTR (ΔU3): self-inactivating 3' long terminal repeat (LTR) from HIV-1
   4564..4685    +  polyA_signal   SV40 poly(A) signal: SV40 polyadenylation signal
   4725..4860    +  rep_origin     SV40 ori: SV40 origin of replication
   4881..4899    -  promoter       T7 promoter: promoter for bacteriophage T7 RNA polymerase
   4907..4930    -  misc_feature   MCS (fragment): pUC18/19 multiple cloning site
   4927..5084    +  CDS            lacZα (fragment): LacZα fragment of β-galactosidase; lacZ fragment
   5090..5189    -  misc_feature   bom (fragment): basis of mobility region from pBR322
   5291..5326    -  CDS            rop (fragment): Rop protein, which maintains plasmids at low copy number; rop
   5421..5525    +  promoter       AmpR promoter: bla
   5526..6386    +  CDS            AmpR: β-lactamase; bla; confers resistance to ampicillin, carbenicillin, and related antibiotics
   6557..7145    +  rep_origin     ori: high-copy-number ColE1/pMB1/pBR322/pUC origin of replication
   7328..7420    +  CDS            lacI (fragment): lac repressor; lacI; The lac repressor binds to the lac operator to inhibit transcription in E. coli. This inhibition can be relieved by adding lactose or isopropyl-β-D-thiogalactopyranoside (IPTG).
   7433..7454    +  protein_bind   CAP binding site: CAP binding activates transcription in the presence of cAMP. E. coli catabolite activator protein
   7469..7499    +  promoter       lac promoter: promoter for the E. coli lac operon
   7507..7523    +  protein_bind   lac operator: The lac repressor binds to the lac operator to inhibit transcription in E. coli. This inhibition can be relieved by adding lactose or isopropyl-β-D-thiogalactopyranoside (IPTG). lac repressor encoded by lacI
