[The description below was written by a language model from this plasmid's Addgene catalogue record and pLannotate feature annotations shown in this document.]
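Description:
pLenti puro HA-Ubiquitin is a 7,547 nt lentiviral mammalian expression plasmid built on pLenti puro, a backbone described as a synthesized combination of lentiviral elements placed in pUC19. In bacteria it is maintained at high copy through the ColE1/pUC-type origin and selected with ampicillin via the β-lactamase gene. Remnants of the pUC19 lacZα/lac promoter region and flanking T3 and T7 promoters are also annotated.

The viral portion has a third-generation-style, self-inactivating layout. An RSV promoter replaces the U3 region upstream of a truncated HIV-1 5' LTR to drive genomic RNA production in packaging cells. This is followed by the Ψ packaging signal with a gag fragment, the Rev response element for Rev-dependent nuclear export, a cPPT/CTS element, and a ΔU3 3' LTR that disables LTR promoter activity after integration. An SV40 poly(A) signal and SV40 origin lie downstream of the 3' LTR.

Within the transfer cassette, a CMV enhancer/promoter (the enhancer is annotated only as a fragment, preceded by a partial U6 promoter remnant) drives the insert, cloned between AgeI and XbaI sites. The insert is an N-terminal HA epitope fused to a single human ubiquitin coding unit taken from UBB, rather than the three tandem ubiquitin repeats of the native gene. The HA annotation is a short match to a 3xHA feature, consistent with a single HA tag. A separate human PGK promoter drives puromycin N-acetyltransferase, allowing selection of transduced or stably integrated cells.

The construct is intended for lentiviral delivery and expression of HA-tagged ubiquitin in mammalian cells. The tag allows detection or pull-down of the ubiquitin and proteins conjugated to it, although the record does not specify particular applications.
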