Addgene plasmid #74218: pLenti puro HA-Ubiquitin
Purpose: Lentiviral expression of HA tagged Ubiquitin
Depositing lab: Melina Fan. Depositing organization: Addgene.
Backbone
  Vector backbone: pLenti puro
  Backbone manufacturer: synthesized combination of lentiviral elements in pUC19
  Vector type: Mammalian Expression, Lentiviral
  Selectable markers: Puromycin
Growth in bacteria
  Bacterial resistance: Ampicillin, 100 μg/mL
  Growth temperature: 37°C
  Growth strain: NEB Stable
  Copy number: High Copy
Gene/Insert
  Gene/Insert name: ubiquitin (alt names: UBB; Ubiquitin B)
  Species: H. sapiens (human)
  Mutation: Single ubiquitin coding sequence (full length UBB has three repeating ubiquitin coding sequences)
  Entrez Gene: UBB (a.k.a. HEL-S-50)
  Promoter: CMV
  Tag / fusion protein: HA (N terminal on insert)
  Cloning method: Restriction Enzyme; 5′ cloning site AgeI (not destroyed); 3′ cloning site XbaI (not destroyed)
  Sequencing primers: 5′ CMV-F
Terms and licenses: Academic/Nonprofit Terms; Industry Terms
How to cite: pLenti puro HA-Ubiquitin was a gift from Melina Fan (Addgene plasmid # 74218 ; http://n2t.net/addgene:74218 ; RRID:Addgene_74218)
