>Addgene plasmid #74218 | pLenti puro HA-Ubiquitin | addgene partial sequence | sequence record 140080 | CMV-F 5'-CGCAAATGGGCGGTAGGCGTG-3'
CTATATAAGCAGAGCTGGTTTAGTGAACCGTCAGATCCGCTAGCGCTACCGGTCGCCACCATGTACCCAT
ACGATGTTCCGGATTACGCTAGCGGATCCATGCAGATCTTCGTGAAAACCCTTACCGGCAAGACCATCAC
CCTTGAGGTGGAGCCCAGTGACACCATCGAAAATGTGAAGGCCAAGATCCAGGATAAGGAAGGCATTCCC
CCCGACCAGCAGAGGCTCATCTTTGCAGGCAAGCAGCTGGAAGATGGCCGTACTCTTTCTGACTACAACA
TCCAGAAGGAGTCGACCCTGCACCTGGTCCTGCGTCTGAGAGGTGGTTATTAGCCGGACTCAGATCTCGA
GCTCAAGCTTCTCTAGAGAATTCTCGACCTCGAGACAAATGGCAGTATTCATCCACAATTTTAAAAGAAA
AGGGGGGATTGGGGGGTACAGTGCAGGGGAAAGAATAGTAGACATAATAGCAACAGACATACAAACTAAA
GAATTACAAAAACAAATTACAAAAATTCAAAATTTTCGGGTTTATTACAGGGACAGCAGAGATCCACTTT
GGCCGCGGCTCGAGGGGGTTGGGGTTGCGCCTTTTCCAAGGCAGCCCTGGGTTTGCGCAGGGACGCGGCT
GCTCTGGGCGTGGTTCCGGGAAACGCAGCGGCGCCGACCCTGGGTCTCGCACATTCTTCACGTCCGTTCG
CAGCGTCACCCGGATCTTCGCCGCTACCCTTGTGGGCCCCCCGGCGACGCTTCCTGCTCCGCCCCTAAGT
CGGGAAGGTTCCTTGCGGTTCGCGGCGTGCCGGACGTGACAAACGGAAGCCGCACGTCTCACTAGTACCC
TCGCAGACGGACAGCGCCAGGGAGCAATGGCAGCGCGCCGACCGCGATGGGCTGTGGCCAATAGCGGCTG
CTCAGCAGGGCGCGCCGAGAGCAGCGGCCGGGAAGGGGCGGTGCGGGAGGCGGGGTGTGGGGCGGTAGTG
TGG
